>Addgene plasmid #138843 | pPD394 VPR-ZF158 | addgene full sequence | sequence record 321991 | Addgene NGS Result
GACGGATCGGGAGATCTCCCGATCCCCTATGGTGCACTCTCAGTACAATCTGCTCTGATGCCGCATAGTT
AAGCCAGTATCTGCTCCCTGCTTGTGTGTTGGAGGTCGCTGAGTAGTGCGCGAGCAAAATTTAAGCTACA
ACAAGGCAAGGCTTGACCGACAATTGCATGAAGAATCTGCTTAGGGTTAGGCGTTTTGCGCTGCTTCGCG
ATGTACGGGCCAGATATACGCGTTGACATTGATTATTGACTAGTTATTAATAGTAATCAATTACGGGGTC
ATTAGTTCATAGCCCATATATGGAGTTCCGCGTTACATAACTTACGGTAAATGGCCCGCCTGGCTGACCG
CCCAACGACCCCCGCCCATTGACGTCAATAATGACGTATGTTCCCATAGTAACGCCAATAGGGACTTTCC
ATTGACGTCAATGGGTGGAGTATTTACGGTAAACTGCCCACTTGGCAGTACATCAAGTGTATCATATGCC
AAGTACGCCCCCTATTGACGTCAATGACGGTAAATGGCCCGCCTGGCATTATGCCCAGTACATGACCTTA
TGGGACTTTCCTACTTGGCAGTACATCTACGTATTAGTCATCGCTATTACCATGGTGATGCGGTTTTGGC
AGTACATCAATGGGCGTGGATAGCGGTTTGACTCACGGGGATTTCCAAGTCTCCACCCCATTGACGTCAA
TGGGAGTTTGTTTTGGCACCAAAATCAACGGGACTTTCCAAAATGTCGTAACAACTCCGCCCCATTGACG
CAAATGGGCGGTAGGCGTGTACGGTGGGAGGTCTATATAAGCAGAGCTCTCTGGCTAACTAGAGAACCCA
CTGCTTACTGGCTTATCGAAATTAATACGACTCACTATAGGGAGTCCCAAGCTGGCTAGCGCCACCATGG
ATTATAAGGATCACGATGGCGACTACAAGGACCACGATATTGACTACAAAGACGATGACGATAAAATGGC
TCCTAAGAAAAAGCGCAAAGTCGGTATCCATGGCGTTCCCGGATCAGACGCATTGGACGATTTTGATCTG
GATATGCTGGGAAGTGACGCCCTCGATGATTTTGACCTTGACATGCTTGGTTCGGATGCCCTTGATGACT
TTGACCTCGACATGCTCGGCAGTGACGCCCTTGATGATTTCGACCTGGACATGCTGATTAACTCTAGAAG
TTCCGGATCTGTTGGTAGCCAGTACCTGCCCGACACCGACGACCGGCACCGGATCGAGGAAAAGCGGAAG
CGGACCTACGAGACATTCAAGAGCATCATGAAGAAGTCCCCCTTCAGCGGCCCCACCGACCCTAGACCTC
CACCTAGAAGAATCGCCGTGCCCAGCAGATCCAGCGCCAGCGTGCCAAAACCTGCCCCCCAGCCTTACCC
CTTCACCAGCAGCCTGAGCACCATCAACTACGACGAGTTCCCTACCATGGTGTTCCCCAGCGGCCAGATC
TCTCAGGCCTCTGCTCTGGCTCCAGCCCCTCCTCAGGTGCTGCCTCAGGCTCCTGCTCCTGCACCAGCTC
CAGCCATGGTGTCTGCACTGGCTCAGGCACCAGCACCCGTGCCTGTGCTGGCTCCTGGACCTCCACAGGC
TGTGGCTCCACCAGCCCCTAAACCTACACAGGCCGGCGAGGGCACACTGTCTGAAGCTCTGCTGCAGCTG
CAGTTCGACGACGAGGATCTGGGAGCCCTGCTGGGAAACAGCACCGATCCTGCCGTGTTCACCGACCTGG
CCAGCGTGGACAACAGCGAGTTCCAGCAGCTGCTGAACCAGGGCATCCCTGTGGCCCCTCACACCACCGA
GCCCATGCTGATGGAATACCCCGAGGCCATCACCCGGCTCGTGACAGGCGCTCAGAGGCCTCCTGATCCA
GCTCCTGCCCCTCTGGGAGCACCAGGCCTGCCTAATGGACTGCTGTCTGGCGACGAGGACTTCAGCTCTA
TCGCCGATATGGATTTCTCAGCCTTGCTGGGCTCTGGCAGCGGCAGCCGGGATTCCAGGGAAGGGATGTT
TTTGCCGAAGCCTGAGGCCGGCTCCGCTATTAGTGACGTGTTTGAGGGCCGCGAGGTGTGCCAGCCAAAA
CGAATCCGGCCATTTCATCCTCCAGGAAGTCCATGGGCCAACCGCCCACTCCCCGCCAGCCTCGCACCAA
CACCAACCGGTCCAGTACATGAGCCAGTCGGGTCACTGACCCCGGCACCAGTCCCTCAGCCACTGGATCC
AGCGCCCGCAGTGACTCCCGAGGCCAGTCACCTGTTGGAGGATCCCGATGAAGAGACGAGCCAGGCTGTC
AAAGCCCTTCGGGAGATGGCCGATACTGTGATTCCCCAGAAGGAAGAGGCTGCAATCTGTGGCCAAATGG
ACCTTTCCCATCCGCCCCCAAGGGGCCATCTGGATGAGCTGACAACCACACTTGAGTCCATGACCGAGGA
TCTGAACCTGGACTCACCCCTGACCCCGGAATTGAACGAGATTCTGGATACCTTCCTGAACGACGAGTGC
CTCTTGCATGCCATGCATATCAGCACAGGACTGTCCATCTTCGACACATCTCTGTTTTCTGGTTCTGGTT
CTGGTTCAGGATCCGGTACCGGTGGAGCTAGACCCGGGGAGCGCCCCTTCCAGTGTCGCATTTGCATGCG
GAACTTTTCGGATAAAACTAAATTGAGAGTTCATACCCGTACTCATACCGGTGAAAAACCGTTTCAGTGT
CGGATCTGTATGCGAAATTTCTCCGTTAGACATAATTTGACTAGACATCTACGTACGCACACCGGCGAGA
AGCCATTCCAATGCCGAATATGCATGCGCAACTTCAGTCAATCTACTTCTTTGCAAAGACACCTAAAAAC
CCACCTGAGAGGATCTTAAGCGGCCGCTCGAGTCTAGAGGGCCCGTTTAAACCCGCTGATCAGCCTCGAC
TGTGCCTTCTAGTTGCCAGCCATCTGTTGTTTGCCCCTCCCCCGTGCCTTCCTTGACCCTGGAAGGTGCC
ACTCCCACTGTCCTTTCCTAATAAAATGAGGAAATTGCATCGCATTGTCTGAGTAGGTGTCATTCTATTC
TGGGGGGTGGGGTGGGGCAGGACAGCAAGGGGGAGGATTGGGAAGTCAATAGCAGGCATGCTGGGGATGC
GGTGGGCTCTATGGCTTCTGAGGCGGAAAGAACCAGCTGGGGCTCTAGGGGGTATCCCC
[124 nt withheld, positions 3210-3333]
C
[91 nt withheld, positions 3335-3425]
A
[49 nt withheld, positions 3427-3475]
CCTTTGACGTTGGAGTCCACGTTCTTT
[37 nt withheld, positions 3503-3539]
ACCCTATCTCGGTCTATTCTTTTGATTTATAAGGGATTTTGCCGATTTCGGCCTATTGGTTAAAAAATGA
GCTGATTTAACAAAAATTTAACGCGAATTAATTCTGTGGAATGTGTGTCAGTTAGGCTCAATTAGTCAGC
AACCATAGTCCCGCCCCTAACTCCGCCCATCCCGCCCCTAACTCCGCCCAGTTCCGCCCATTCTCCGCCC
CATGGCTGACTAATTTTTTTTATTTATGCAGAGGCCGAGGCCGCCTCTGCCTCTGAGCTATTCCAGAAGT
AGTGAGGAGGCTTTTTTGGAGGCCTAGGCTTTTGCAAAAAGCTCCCGGGAGCTTGTATATCCATTTTCGG
AGGTTGGGCTTCGGAATCGTTTTCCGGGACGCCGGCTGGATGATCCTCCAGCGCGGGGATCTCATGCTGG
AGTTCTTCGCCCACCCCAACTTGTTTATTGCAGCTTATAATGGTTACAAATAAAGCAATAGCATCACAAA
TTTCACAAATAAAGCATTTTTTTCACTGCATTCTAGTTGTGGTTTGTCCAAACTCATCAATGTATCTTAT
CATGTCTGTATACCGTCGACCTCTAGCTAGAGCTTGGCGTAATCATGGTCATAGCTGTTTCCTGTGTGAA
ATTGTTATCCGCTCACAATTCCACACAACATACGAGCCGGAAGCATAAAGTGTAAAGCCTGGGGTGCCTA
ATGAGTGAGCTAACTCACATTAATTGCGTTGCGCTCACTGCCCGCTTTCCAGTCGGGAAACCTGTCGTGC
CAGCTGCATTAATGAATCGGCCAACGCGCGGGGAGAGGCGGTTTGCGTATTGGGCGCTCTTCCGCTTCCT
CGCTCACTGACTCGCTGCGCTCGGTCGTTCGGCTGCGGCGAGCGGTATCAGCTCACTCAAAGGCGGTAAT
ACGGTTATCCACAGAATCAGGGGATAACGCAGGAAAGAACATGTGAGCAAAAGGCCAGCAAAAGGCCAGG
AACCGTAAAAAGGCCGCGTTGCTGGCGTTTTTCCATAGGCTCCGCCCCCCTGACGAGCATCACAAAAATC
GACGCTCAAGTCAGAGGTGGCGAAACCCGACAGGACTATAAAGATACCAGGCGTTTCCCCCTGGAAGCTC
CCTCGTGCGCTCTCCTGTTCCGACCCTGCCGCTTACCGGATACCTGTCCGCCTTTCTCCCTTCGGGAAGC
GTGGCGCTTTCTCATAGCTCACGCTGTAGGTATCTCAGTTCGGTGTAGGTCGTTCGCTCCAAGCTGGGCT
GTGTGCACGAACCCCCCGTTCAGCCCGACCGCTGCGCCTTATCCGGTAACTATCGTCTTGAGTCCAACCC
GGTAAGACACGACTTATCGCCACTGGCAGCAGCCACTGGTAACAGGATTAGCAGAGCGAGGTATGTAGGC
GGTGCTACAGAGTTCTTGAAGTGGTGGCCTAACTACGGCTACACTAGAAGAACAGTATTTGGTATCTGCG
CTCTGCTGAAGCCAGTTACCTTCGGAAAAAGAGTTGGTAGCTCTTGATCCGGCAAACAAACCACCGCTGG
TAGCGGTGGTTTTTTTGTTTGCAAGCAGCAGATTACGCGCAGAAAAAAAGGATCTCAAGAAGATCCTTTG
ATCTTTTCTACGGGGTCTGACGCTCAGTGGAACGAAAACTCACGTTAAGGGATTTTGGTCATGAGATTAT
CAAAAAGGATCTTCACCTAGATCCTTTTAAATTAAAAATGAAGTTTTAAATCAATCTAAAGTATATATGA
GTAAACTTGGTCTGACAGTTACCAATGCTTAATCAGTGAGGCACCTATCTCAGCGATCTGTCTATTTCGT
TCATCCATAGTTGCCTGACTCCCCGTCGTGTAGATAACTACGATACGGGAGGGCTTACCATCTGGCCCCA
GTGCTGCAATGATACCGCGAGATCCACGCTCACCGGCTCCAGATTTATCAGCAATAAACCAGCCAGCCGG
AAGGGCCGAGCGCAGAAGTGGTCCTGCAACTTTATCCGCCTCCATCCAGTCTATTAATTGTTGCCGGGAA
GCTAGAGTAAGTAGTTCGCCAGTTAATAGTTTGCGCAACGTTGTTGCCATTGCTACAGGCATCGTGGTGT
CACGCTCGTCGTTTGGTATGGCTTCATTCAGCTCCGGTTCCCAACGATCAAGGCGAGTTACATGATCCCC
CATGTTGTGCAAAAAAGCGGTTAGCTCCTTCGGTCCTCCGATCGTTGTCAGAAGTAAGTTGGCCGCAGTG
TTATCACTCATGGTTATGGCAGCACTGCATAATTCTCTTACTGTCATGCCATCCGTAAGATGCTTTTCTG
TGACTGGTGAGTACTCAACCAAGTCATTCTGAGAATAGTGTATGCGGCGACCGAGTTGCTCTTGCCCGGC
GTCAATACGGGATAATACCGCGCCACATAGCAGAACTTTAAAAGTGCTCATCATTGGAAAACGTTCTTCG
GGGCGAAAACTCTCAAGGATCTTACCGCTGTTGAGATCCAGTTCGATGTAACCCACTCGTGCACCCAACT
GATCTTCAGCATCTTTTACTTTCACCAGCGTTTCTGGGTGAGCAAAAACAGGAAGGCAAAATGCCGCAAA
AAAGGGAATAAGGGCGACACGGAAATGTTGAATACTCATACTCTTCCTTTTTCAATATTATTGAAGCATT
TATCAGGGTTATTGTCTCATGAGCGGATACATATTTGAATGTATTTAGAAAAATAAACAAATAGGGGTTC
CGCGCACATTTCCCCGAAAAGTGCCACCTGACGTC
Features (pLannotate 1.2.2; 23 found; start..end, strand, type, name):
     28..80      -  misc_feature   bom (fragment): basis of mobility region from pBR322
    235..614     +  enhancer       CMV enhancer: human cytomegalovirus immediate early enhancer
    615..818     +  promoter       CMV promoter: human cytomegalovirus (CMV) immediate early promoter
    814..847     +  LTR            5' LTR (truncated) (fragment): truncated 5' long terminal repeat (LTR) from HIV-1
    863..881     +  promoter       T7 promoter: promoter for bacteriophage T7 RNA polymerase
    952..975     +  CDS            3xFLAG (fragment): three tandem FLAG® epitope tags
   1147..1163    +  CDS            VP96 (fragment): 6 tandem repeats of the minimal activation domain of herpes simplex virus VP16 (Cheng et al., 2013)
   1210..1989    +  CDS            RELA (fragment): TF65_HUMAN - Also known as NFKB3. Experimental evidence at protein level: Swiss-Prot protein existence level 1. NF-kappa-B is a pleiotropic transcription factor present in almost all cell types and is the endpoint of a series of signal transduction events that are initiated by a vast array of stimuli related to many biological processes such as inflammation, immunity, differentiation, cell growth, tumorigenesis and apoptosis. NF-kappa-B is a homo- or heterodimeric complex formed by the Rel-like domain- containing proteins RELA/p65, RELB, NFKB1/p105, NFKB1/p50, REL and NFKB2/p52. The heterodime
   2008..2577    +  CDS            Rta AD: transcriptional activation domain from the human herpesvirus 4 (Epstein-Barr virus) replication and transcription activator Rta/BRLF1 (Hardwick et al., 1992; Chavez et al., 2015)
   2940..3051    +  polyA_signal   bGH poly(A) signal: bovine growth hormone polyadenylation signal
   3168..3189    +  promoter       SV40 promoter (fragment): SV40 enhancer and early promoter
   3210..3638    +  rep_origin     f1 ori (sequence partly withheld): f1 bacteriophage origin of replication; arrow indicates direction of (+) strand synthesis
   3643..3665    +  promoter       SV40 promoter (fragment): SV40 enhancer and early promoter
   3666..3857    +  promoter       SV40 promoter: SV40 early promoter
   3884..3982    +  CDS            ble (fragment): BLE_KLEPN - Experimental evidence at protein level: Swiss-Prot protein existence level 1. Binding protein with a strong affinity to the bleomycin family of antibiotics. Binds to CL990; an antimitotic-antibiotic compound. From Klebsiella pneumoniae.
   3977..4098    +  polyA_signal   SV40 poly(A) signal: SV40 polyadenylation signal
   4171..4187    -  protein_bind   lac operator: The lac repressor binds to the lac operator to inhibit transcription in E. coli. This inhibition can be relieved by adding lactose or isopropyl-β-D-thiogalactopyranoside (IPTG). lac repressor encoded by lacI
   4195..4225    -  promoter       lac promoter: promoter for the E. coli lac operon
   4240..4261    -  protein_bind   CAP binding site: CAP binding activates transcription in the presence of cAMP. E. coli catabolite activator protein
   4274..4366    -  CDS            lacI (fragment): lac repressor; lacI; The lac repressor binds to the lac operator to inhibit transcription in E. coli. This inhibition can be relieved by adding lactose or isopropyl-β-D-thiogalactopyranoside (IPTG).
   4549..5137    -  rep_origin     ori: high-copy-number ColE1/pMB1/pBR322/pUC origin of replication
   5308..6168    -  CDS            AmpR: β-lactamase; bla; confers resistance to ampicillin, carbenicillin, and related antibiotics
   6169..6273    -  promoter       AmpR promoter: bla
