[The description below was written by a language model from this plasmid's Addgene catalogue record and pLannotate feature annotations shown in this document.]
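Description:
pPD394 VPR-ZF158 is a mammalian expression plasmid built on pPD005, a pcDNA-type backbone adapted for Golden Gate assembly, and belongs to the COMET toolkit of parts for composing synthetic transcriptional programs in mammalian cells. It is maintained in E. coli through a high-copy ColE1/pUC-type origin and selected with ampicillin via the β-lactamase gene and its native promoter. An f1 origin is also present. Downstream of the SV40 early promoter the annotation finds only a short fragment of a bleomycin-resistance (ble) coding sequence followed by the SV40 polyadenylation signal, so a functional mammalian selection marker does not appear to be present, and the plasmid seems best suited to transient transfection.

The payload is a synthetic transcription factor cloned between NheI and NotI sites and expressed constitutively from the human CMV immediate-early enhancer and promoter, with transcripts terminated by the bovine growth hormone polyadenylation signal. A T7 promoter lies just upstream of the coding region. The open reading frame begins with an N-terminal 3xFLAG epitope for detection, followed by the tripartite VPR activation domain, seen in the feature table as VP16-derived minimal activation repeats, a portion of human RELA (p65) and the Epstein-Barr virus Rta activation domain. The zinc-finger DNA-binding domain ZF158 is named in the record but not picked up by the automated annotation. It presumably occupies the unannotated stretch between the Rta domain and the polyadenylation signal. The fusion is intended to act as a strong activator of promoters that carry matching ZF158 binding sites, which lets users drive reporter or output genes in engineered genetic circuits.
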