Addgene plasmid #138843: pPD394 VPR-ZF158
Purpose: Constitutive expression of VPR-ZF158 under the CMV promoter.
Depositing lab: Joshua Leonard. Depositing organization: Northwestern University. Publication: The COMET toolkit for composing customizable genetic programs in mammalian cells. Donahue PS, Draut JW, Muldoon JJ, Edelstein HI, Bagheri N, Leonard JN. Nat Commun. 2020 Feb 7;11(1):779. doi: 10.1038/s41467-019-14147-5. PubMed 32034124.
Backbone
  Vector backbone: pPD005 pcDNA Golden Gate
  Vector type: Mammalian Expression, Synthetic Biology
Growth in bacteria
  Bacterial resistance: Ampicillin, 100 μg/mL
  Growth temperature: 37°C
  Growth strain: DH5alpha
  Copy number: High Copy
Gene/Insert
  Gene/Insert name: VPR-ZF158
  Species: Synthetic
  Promoter: CMV
  Tag / fusion protein: 3xFlag (N terminal on insert)
  Cloning method: Restriction Enzyme; 5′ cloning site NheI (not destroyed); 3′ cloning site NotI (not destroyed)
  Sequencing primers: 5′ CGCAAATGGGCGGTAGGCGTG; 3′ TAGAAGGCACAGTCGAGG
Terms and licenses: Academic/Nonprofit Terms; Industry Terms: Not Available to Industry
Depositor comments: Leonard Lab plasmid reference number: L1372
How to cite: pPD394 VPR-ZF158 was a gift from Joshua Leonard (Addgene plasmid # 138843 ; http://n2t.net/addgene:138843 ; RRID:Addgene_138843)
