>Addgene plasmid #138843 | pPD394 VPR-ZF158 | depositor partial sequence | sequence record 268353 | VPR-ZF158 gene
ATGGATTATAAGGATCACGATGGCGACTACAAGGACCACGATATTGACTACAAAGACGATGACGATAAAA
TGGCTCCTAAGAAAAAGCGCAAAGTCGGTATCCATGGCGTTCCCGGATCAGACGCATTGGACGATTTTGA
TCTGGATATGCTGGGAAGTGACGCCCTCGATGATTTTGACCTTGACATGCTTGGTTCGGATGCCCTTGAT
GACTTTGACCTCGACATGCTCGGCAGTGACGCCCTTGATGATTTCGACCTGGACATGCTGATTAACTCTA
GAAGTTCCGGATCTGTTGGTAGCCAGTACCTGCCCGACACCGACGACCGGCACCGGATCGAGGAAAAGCG
GAAGCGGACCTACGAGACATTCAAGAGCATCATGAAGAAGTCCCCCTTCAGCGGCCCCACCGACCCTAGA
CCTCCACCTAGAAGAATCGCCGTGCCCAGCAGATCCAGCGCCAGCGTGCCAAAACCTGCCCCCCAGCCTT
ACCCCTTCACCAGCAGCCTGAGCACCATCAACTACGACGAGTTCCCTACCATGGTGTTCCCCAGCGGCCA
GATCTCTCAGGCCTCTGCTCTGGCTCCAGCCCCTCCTCAGGTGCTGCCTCAGGCTCCTGCTCCTGCACCA
GCTCCAGCCATGGTGTCTGCACTGGCTCAGGCACCAGCACCCGTGCCTGTGCTGGCTCCTGGACCTCCAC
AGGCTGTGGCTCCACCAGCCCCTAAACCTACACAGGCCGGCGAGGGCACACTGTCTGAAGCTCTGCTGCA
GCTGCAGTTCGACGACGAGGATCTGGGAGCCCTGCTGGGAAACAGCACCGATCCTGCCGTGTTCACCGAC
CTGGCCAGCGTGGACAACAGCGAGTTCCAGCAGCTGCTGAACCAGGGCATCCCTGTGGCCCCTCACACCA
CCGAGCCCATGCTGATGGAATACCCCGAGGCCATCACCCGGCTCGTGACAGGCGCTCAGAGGCCTCCTGA
TCCAGCTCCTGCCCCTCTGGGAGCACCAGGCCTGCCTAATGGACTGCTGTCTGGCGACGAGGACTTCAGC
TCTATCGCCGATATGGATTTCTCAGCCTTGCTGGGCTCTGGCAGCGGCAGCCGGGATTCCAGGGAAGGGA
TGTTTTTGCCGAAGCCTGAGGCCGGCTCCGCTATTAGTGACGTGTTTGAGGGCCGCGAGGTGTGCCAGCC
AAAACGAATCCGGCCATTTCATCCTCCAGGAAGTCCATGGGCCAACCGCCCACTCCCCGCCAGCCTCGCA
CCAACACCAACCGGTCCAGTACATGAGCCAGTCGGGTCACTGACCCCGGCACCAGTCCCTCAGCCACTGG
ATCCAGCGCCCGCAGTGACTCCCGAGGCCAGTCACCTGTTGGAGGATCCCGATGAAGAGACGAGCCAGGC
TGTCAAAGCCCTTCGGGAGATGGCCGATACTGTGATTCCCCAGAAGGAAGAGGCTGCAATCTGTGGCCAA
ATGGACCTTTCCCATCCGCCCCCAAGGGGCCATCTGGATGAGCTGACAACCACACTTGAGTCCATGACCG
AGGATCTGAACCTGGACTCACCCCTGACCCCGGAATTGAACGAGATTCTGGATACCTTCCTGAACGACGA
GTGCCTCTTGCATGCCATGCATATCAGCACAGGACTGTCCATCTTCGACACATCTCTGTTTTCTGGTTCT
GGTTCTGGTTCAGGATCCGGTACCGGTGGAGCTAGACCCGGGGAGCGCCCCTTCCAGTGTCGCATTTGCA
TGCGGAACTTTTCGGATAAAACTAAATTGAGAGTTCATACCCGTACTCATACCGGTGAAAAACCGTTTCA
GTGTCGGATCTGTATGCGAAATTTCTCCGTTAGACATAATTTGACTAGACATCTACGTACGCACACCGGC
GAGAAGCCATTCCAATGCCGAATATGCATGCGCAACTTCAGTCAATCTACTTCTTTGCAAAGACACCTAA
AAACCCACCTGAGAGGATCTTAA
